>Addgene plasmid #148348 | pAc5.1B-lambdaN-HA-DmMextli-YLLILtoAAAAA_AB | depositor full sequence | sequence record 290796 | Full Sequence
CTTCAAGGAATTAATTCTATATTCTAAAAACACAAATGATACTTCTAAAAAAAATCATGAATGGCATCAA
CTCTGAATCAAATCTTTGCAGATGCACCTACTTCTCATTTCCACTGTCACATCATTTTTCCAGATCTCGC
TGCCTGTTATGTGGCCCACAAACCAAGACACGTTTTATGGCCATTAAAGCTGGCTGATCGTCGCCAAACA
CCAAATACATATCAATATGTACATTCGAGAAAGAAGCGATCAAAGAAGCGTCTTCGGGCGAGTAGGAGAA
TGCGGAGGAGAAGGAGAACGAGCTGATCTAGTATCTCTCCACAATCCAATGCCAACTGACCAACTGGCCA
TATTCGGAGCAATTTGAAGCCAATTTCCATCGCCTGGCGATCGCTCCATTCTTGGCTATATGTTTTTCAC
CGTTCCCGGGGCCATTTTCAAAGACTCGTCGGTAAGATAAGATTGTGTCACTCGCTGTCTCTCTTCATTT
GTCGAAGAATGCTGAGGAATTTCGCGATGACGTCGGCGAGTATTTTGAAGAATGAGAATAATTTGTATTT
ATACGAAAATCAGTTAGTGGAATTTTCTACAAAAACATGTTATCTATAGATAATTTTGTTGCAAAATATG
TTGACTATGACAAAGATTGTATGTATATACCTTTAATGTATTCTCATTTTCTTATGTATTTATAATGGCA
ATGATGATACTGATGATATTTTAAGATGATGCCAGACCACAGGCTGATTTCTGCGTCTTTTGCCGAACGC
AGTGCATGTGCGGTTGTTGTTTTTTGGAATAGTTTCAATTTTCGGACTGTCCGCTTTGATTTCAGTTTCT
TGGCTTATTCAAAAAGCAAAGTAAAGCCAAAAAAGCGAGATGGCAATACCAAATGCGGCAAAACGGTAGT
GGAAGGAAAGGGGTGCGGGGCAGCGGAAGGAAGGGTGGGGCGGGGCGTGGCGGGGTCTGTGGCTGGGCGC
GACGTCACCGACGTTGGAGCCACTCCTTTGACCATGTGTGCGTGTGTGTATTATTCGTGTCTCGCCACTC
GCCGGTTGTTTTTTTCTTTTTATCTCGCTCTCTCTAGCGCCATCTCGTACGCATGCTCAACGCACCGCAT
GTTGCCGTGTCCTTTATGCGTCATTTTGGCTCGAAATAGGCAATTATTTAAACAAAGATTAGTCAACGAA
AACGCTAAAATAAATAAGTCTACAATATGGTTACTTATTGCCATGTGTGTGCAGCCAACGATAGCAACAA
AAGCAACAACACAGTGGCTTTCCCTCTTTCACTTTTTGTTTGCAAGCGCGTGCGAGCAAGACGGCACGAC
CGGCAAACGCAATTACGCTGACAAAGAGCAGACGAAGTTTTGGCCGAAAAACATCAAGGCGCCTGATACG
AATGCATTTGCAATAACAATTGCGATATTTAATATTGTTTATGAAGCTGTTTGACTTCAAAACACACAAA
AAAAAAAATAAAACAAATTATTTGAAAGAGAATTAGGAATCGGACAGCTTATCGTTACGGGCTAACAGCA
CACCGAGACGAAATAGCTTACCTGACGTCACAGCCTCTGGAAGAACTGCCGCCAAGCAGAGAGAGAGAGA
AAAAGAGGGAGAGCAGCTTAGACCGCATGTGCTTGTGTGTGAGGCGTCTCTCTCTTCGTCTCCTGTTTGC
GCAAACGCATAGACTGCACTGAGAAAATCGATTACCTATTTTTTATGAATGAATATTTGCACTATTACTA
TTCAAAACTATTAAGATAGCAATCACATTCAATAGCCAAATACTATACCACCTGAGCGATGCAACGAAAT
GATCAATTTGAGCAAAAATGCTGCATATTTAGGACGGCATCATTATAGAAATGCTTCTTGCTGTGTACTT
TTCTCTCGTCTGGCAGCTGTTTCGCCGTTATTGTTAAAACCGGCTTAAGTTAGGTGTGTTTTCTACGACT
AGTGATGCCCCTACTAGAAGATGTGTGTTGCACAAATGTCCCTGAATAACCAATTTGAAGTGCAGATAGC
AGTAAACGTAAGCTAATATGAATATTATTTAACTGTAATGTTTTAATATCGCTGGACATTACTAATAAAC
CCACTATAAACACATGTACATATGTATGTTTTGGCATACAATGAGTAGTTGGGGAAAAAATGTGTAAAAG
CACCGTGACCATCACAGCATAAAGATAACCAGCTGAAGTATCGAATATGAGTAACCCCCAAATTGAATCA
CATGCCGCAACTGATAGGACCCATGGAAGTACACTCTTCATGGCGATATACAAGACACACACAAGCACGA
ACACCCAGTTGCGGAGGAAATTCTCCGTAAATGAAAACCCAATCGGCGAACAATTCATACCCATATATGG
TAAAAGTTTTGAACGCGACTTGAGAGCGGAGAGCATTGCGGCTGATAAGGTTTTAGCGCTAAGCGGGCTT
TATAAAACGGGCTGCGGGACCAGTTTTCATATCACTACCGTTTGAGTTCTTGTGCTGTGTGGATACTCCT
CCCGACACAAAGCCGCTCCATCAGCCAGCAGTCGTCTAATCCAGAGACCCCGGATCGGGGTACCAACATG
GACGCACAAACACGACGACGTGAGCGTCGCGCTGAGAAACAAGCTCAATGGAAAGCTGCAAACGGTGGAT
CTCCTCCACATATGGCTTACCCATACGATGTTCCAGATTACGCTCCTCCAAGCTTGAATTCTATGGCTCA
CACACACCTGGGACGCGCCGTGAAAAACATTGAGGCGCCACGCCCGTTGAAGACACAATCGCGATCGTCG
TTGAAGAACAGCTACCTGGTGATCGAGGAGCTAATCCAGTTGATAGACAACGTGACCGTCGGTCTTCAGT
CGTGCAACACCACGCCGGAATCGATCACGCTGCTCCTGCACAACCTCCGGGTGCATGGACCGCAACTGGA
GGCGGTGTCCAAGGATACACTGGACCGGGCCTTCGTCGTTTTCCGCAACGCTTCGCAGGACGAACGGCTG
AATATAACGACGCGCCTCAAGCTGCTCGAACTCATCGAGCTGCGCGCCAAGAGCTGGGACAATGACGACA
CAATCGCGTACTACAAGTCCAAGCAGCAGATCTCCAACGTGGAGCTGCCTTCGGAATACCAGTACGATGC
CGGCGTGCAGCCTGGCGCCTTCAGCACCTCCCCCACATTCGGCGTCAGCGGCGGTGTTGGTGGCGTTAAC
GATGGAGCCGCAGCCGCCGCTGCCGCCGTCTTCAATGCAGCATCTGCAGCTGCAGCCGCCCAAGCTGCGG
CCATTGCGGCCGTGGGCACATCCAACCAGCAGCACATGCTGCTGCCGCCCGGTGAGGTCATTCGTAATTC
GGGCAAGTTCCCCAAACCGACCAAGATTCCTGGCAAGACGTACTGCAAGGACGAGGTCGTGATTCGCAAT
GCTGACTCCGGCAAAGTAATGGGCATCAAGGGGCGTCGCGTGCACATGATCGAGGAGCTAAGCGAAACCA
TTATATCGTTTCAAAGAGTCAACCCGGGTGCCAAGGAGCGTTTGGTGCAGATTACTGGTCCAGCTGAGGA
TAAAATTAACTATGCCAAACAACTGATGGAGGACACCATTCGTCGGAACGCCTCGCCGGTGCGCCTGGAA
CCCGCTCCTGCCGTTGGAGGATCCTGCTCCTCGCTTAACTCGTCCAACTCGGACGACGCCATTGTGCAAC
CAAGAACGCCAACCGGAAGCAGTTTGGCCAACCGGCTAAGCTTCAACTCGGCCCAAAACTTCATGACCGC
CACCGCTGCTGCACAGCAGATCTCGCAGCAGATGCACCACCAAACGCATCACCTGCAGCACCAACAGCAG
CAGCAGGTCGCCGCAGTAGCCGCCGCAGCAGCAGCGGCGGCACATGCTCAGGCGACAGCCGCTGCCGGTA
AAGTCTTGCGCCCCAATCAACAGCTGCTAATGCACTCATATTCCACAAACGATGCTTCCGTAGGTGAATA
CAAGTTCACGGTCAACGTGGGCCAGCACCTGATCAAGATCACCGGCGACTGCTGCGAACTAGTGCGCGTG
GCCAAACTCGTGCTCGATGACTATTTTAGCAGCTCGGAGTTTCTGGCATCCATTGAGGCTGGCGCCGCCT
TCGACGGCACTTCGCTGGTGACCACGCCATCGACTCCGCTTCCCGGAGCCGGGCCGCCGCAATTTTGGCT
GCCCGGCACGGACAGTGGCATTGGACTGAATTGCGTTGTTTCCTCGTCAGCGAACAACAATGGTGAAGGC
GACGACGAGGTGTTCGCTGAGCCCAGCAATGGAGGATCATCGACTAGCAATCAGAATGGACTGGCCAGAT
CGCGTCGCAGCCACTTTTCGCGCAAGGAGTCCACGCCGGAGACCAAGGGCGCTCGGGAAAAGGGTGACTT
GGACGATTTGGCAGGCACCAATTCCTTGAAAAGCAATGCATCTCGCGTTTCTGCCGATATTGAACACGCG
GCCTACTACTCCATGAGTCCGCACTCGTGGACCCTGCCCACCGACTGGCAAAAGATGCAGGAGACAGCGC
CCTCGGCTGCGCGCAACAAGGATCTGCAGGATGAGAGCCAGCGCTTCGATGGTGATAAGTATCTGGCCAG
CATTAAGACGGCCGCCAAGCGAGACATTGTGGCTGCCGATGAGGTCGAGACTCTGGACGAATAAGGGCCC
GCGGTTCGAAGGTAAGCCTATCCCTAACCCTCTCCTCGGTCTCGATTCTACGCGTACCGGTCATCATCAC
CATCACCATTGAGTTTAAACCCGCTGATCAGCCTCGACTGTGCCTTCTAAGGCCTGAGCTCGCTGATCAG
CCTCGATCGAGGATCCAGACATGATAAGATACATTGATGAGTTTGGACAAACCACAACTAGAATGCAGTG
AAAAAAATGCTTTATTTGTGAAATTTGTGATGCTATTGCTTTATTTGTAACCATTATAAGCTGCAATAAA
CAAGTTAACAACAACAATTGCATTCATTTTATGTTTCAGGTTCAGGGGGAGGTGTGGGAGGTTTTTTAAA
GCAAGTAAAACCTCTACAAATGTGGTATGGCTGATTATGATCAGTCGACCGATGCCCTTGAGAGCCTTCA
ACCCAGTCAGCTCCTTCCGGTGGGCGCGGGGCATGACTATCGTCGCCGCACTTATGACTGTCTTCTTTAT
CATGCAACTCGTAGGACAGGTGCCGGCAGCGCTCTGGGTCATTTTCGGCGAGGACCGCTTTCGCTGGAGC
GCGACGATGATCGGCCTGTCGCTTGCGGTATTCGGAATCTTGCACGCCCTCGCTCAAGCCTTCGTCACTG
GTCCCGCCACCAAACGTTTCGGCGAGAAGCAGGCCATTATCGCCGGCATGGCGGCCGACGCGCTGGGCTA
CGTCTTGCTGGCGTTCGCGACGCGAGGCTGGATGGCCTTCCCCATTATGATTCTTCTCGCTTCCGGCGGC
ATCGGGATGCCCGCGTTGCAGGCCATGCTGTCCAGGCAGGTAGATGACGACCATCAGGGACAGCTTCAAG
GATCGCTCGCGGCTCTTACCAGCCAGCAAAAGGCCAGGAACCGTAAAAAGGCCGCGTTGCTGGCGTTTTT
CCATAGGCTCCGCCCCCCTGACGAGCATCACAAAAATCGACGCTCAAGTCAGAGGTGGCGAAACCCGACA
GGACTATAAAGATACCAGGCGTTTCCCCCTGGAAGCTCCCTCGTGCGCTCTCCTGTTCCGACCCTGCCGC
TTACCGGATACCTGTCCGCCTTTCTCCCTTCGGGAAGCGTGGCGCTTTCTCAATGCTCACGCTGTAGGTA
TCTCAGTTCGGTGTAGGTCGTTCGCTCCAAGCTGGGCTGTGTGCACGAACCCCCCGTTCAGCCCGACCGC
TGCGCCTTATCCGGTAACTATCGTCTTGAGTCCAACCCGGTAAGACACGACTTATCGCCACTGGCAGCAG
CCACTGGTAACAGGATTAGCAGAGCGAGGTATGTAGGCGGTGCTACAGAGTTCTTGAAGTGGTGGCCTAA
CTACGGCTACACTAGAAGGACAGTATTTGGTATCTGCGCTCTGCTGAAGCCAGTTACCTTCGGAAAAAGA
GTTGGTAGCTCTTGATCCGGCAAACAAACCACCGCTGGTAGCGGTGGTTTTTTTGTTTGCAAGCAGCAGA
TTACGCGCAGAAAAAAAGGATCTCAAGAAGATCCTTTGATCTTTTCTACGGGGTCTGACGCTCAGTGGAA
CGAAAACTCACGTTAAGGGATTTTGGTCATGAGATTATCAAAAAGGATCTTCACCTAGATCCTTTTAAAT
TAAAAATGAAGTTTTAAATCAATCTAAAGTATATATGAGTAAACTTGGTCTGACAGTTACCAATGCTTAA
TCAGTGAGGCACCTATCTCAGCGATCTGTCTATTTCGTTCATCCATAGTTGCCTGACTCCCCGTCGTGTA
GATAACTACGATACGGGAGGGCTTACCATCTGGCCCCAGTGCTGCAATGATACCGCGAGACCCACGCTCA
CCGGCTCCAGATTTATCAGCAATAAACCAGCCAGCCGGAAGGGCCGAGCGCAGAAGTGGTCCTGCAACTT
TATCCGCCTCCATCCAGTCTATTAATTGTTGCCGGGAAGCTAGAGTAAGTAGTTCGCCAGTTAATAGTTT
GCGCAACGTTGTTGCCATTGCTGCAGGCATCGTGGTGTCACGCTCGTCGTTTGGTATGGCTTCATTCAGC
TCCGGTTCCCAACGATCAAGGCGAGTTACATGATCCCCCATGTTGTGCAAAAAAGCGGTTAGCTCCTTCG
GTCCTCCGATCGTTGTCAGAAGTAAGTTGGCCGCAGTGTTATCACTCATGGTTATGGCAGCACTGCATAA
TTCTCTTACTGTCATGCCATCCGTAAGATGCTTTTCTGTGACTGGTGAGTACTCAACCAAGTCATTCTGA
GAATAGTGTATGCGGCGACCGAGTTGCTCTTGCCCGGCGTCAACACGGGATAATACCGCGCCACATAGCA
GAACTTTAAAAGTGCTCATCATTGGAAAACGTTCTTCGGGGCGAAAACTCTCAAGGATCTTACCGCTGTT
GAGATCCAGTTCGATGTAACCCACTCGTGCACCCAACTGATCTTCAGCATCTTTTACTTTCACCAGCGTT
TCTGGGTGAGCAAAAACAGGAAGGCAAAATGCCGCAAAAAAGGGAATAAGGGCGACACGGAAATGTTGAA
TACTCATACTCTTCCTTTTTCAATATTATTGAAGCATTTATCAGGGTTATTGTCTCATGAGCGGATACAT
ATTTGAATGTATTTAGAAAAATAAACAAATAGGGGTTCCGCGCACATTTCCCCGAAAAGTGCCACCTGAC
GTCTAAGAAACCATTATTATCATGACATTAACCTATAAAAATAGGCGTATCACGAGGCCCTTTCGT
Features (pLannotate 1.2.2; 11 found; start..end, strand, type, name):
     56..2568    +  promoter       Ac5 promoter: Drosophila melanogaster actin 5C promoter
   2588..2653    +  CDS            N (fragment): REGN_LAMBD - Experimental evidence at protein level: Swiss-Prot protein existence level 1. Plays a role as a transcriptional antitermination factor that allows the virus to initiate its lytic phase. Activates expression of the delayed viral early genes by modifying host RNA polymerase (RNAP) into a form that is resistant to termination signals. This antitermination function requires the host NusA protein which serves to stabilize the interaction between antitermination protein N and host RNA polymerase. From Escherichia phage lambda (Bacteriophage lambda).
   2678..2704    +  CDS            3xHA (fragment): three tandem HA epitope tags
   2723..4681    +  CDS            mxt: MXT_DROME - Experimental evidence at protein level: Swiss-Prot protein existence level 1. Plays a role in promoting translation. From Drosophila melanogaster (Fruit fly).
   4701..4742    +  CDS            V5 tag: epitope tag from simian virus 5
   4842..4976    -  polyA_signal   SV40 poly(A) signal: SV40 polyadenylation signal
   4999..5083    -  CDS            large T antigen (fragment): large T antigen from SV40 (simian virus 40)
   5084..5554    +  CDS            TcR (fragment): tetracycline efflux protein; tet; confers resistance to tetracycline
   5598..6186    -  rep_origin     ori: high-copy-number ColE1/pMB1/pBR322/pUC origin of replication
   6357..7217    -  CDS            AmpR: β-lactamase; bla; confers resistance to ampicillin, carbenicillin, and related antibiotics
   7218..7322    -  promoter       AmpR promoter: bla
