[The description below was written by a language model from this plasmid's Addgene catalogue record and pLannotate feature annotations shown in this document.]
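Description:
pAc5.1B-lambdaN-HA-DmMextli-YLLILtoAAAAA_AB is a 7,416 nt insect expression plasmid. The catalogue lists the backbone as unknown, although the name points to a pAc5.1B-type vector. It is propagated in E. coli through a ColE1/pUC-family origin and selected with ampicillin via the bla gene and its own promoter. The feature annotation calls this origin high-copy, whereas the catalogue entry records the plasmid as low copy. Short annotated fragments of a tetracycline resistance gene and of SV40 large T antigen appear to be backbone remnants rather than functional elements.

Expression is driven by the Drosophila melanogaster actin 5C promoter, a strong constitutive promoter commonly used in cultured fly cells, and an SV40 polyadenylation signal lies downstream of the cassette. The open reading frame begins with a short fragment of the bacteriophage lambda N protein, followed by an HA epitope (annotated as a fragment of a 3xHA tag, consistent in length with a single copy), and then the coding sequence of Drosophila Mextli (mxt), a protein that promotes translation. The lambda N peptide binds BoxB RNA hairpins, so fusions of this type are typically used to tether a protein to a BoxB-containing reporter mRNA, while the HA tag allows detection or immunoprecipitation. A vector-derived V5 tag is annotated after the insert, but the record does not show whether it is translated in frame.

As the name indicates, this variant replaces a YLLIL motif with five alanines, and the insert also carries four silent changes relative to the NCBI reference. The associated study examines how Mextli proteins bind eIF4E, which suggests a binding-interface mutant, though the record does not state the motif's role.
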