Addgene plasmid #148348: pAc5.1B-lambdaN-HA-DmMextli-YLLILtoAAAAA_AB
Purpose: Insect Expression of DmMextli-YLLILtoAAAAA
Depositing lab: Elisa Izaurralde. Depositing organization: Max Planck Institute for Developmental Biology. Publication: Mextli proteins use both canonical bipartite and novel tripartite binding modes to form eIF4E complexes that display differential sensitivity to 4E-BP regulation. Peter D, Weber R, Kone C, Chung MY, Ebertsch L, Truffault V, Weichenrieder O, Igreja C, Izaurralde E. Genes Dev. 2015 Sep 1;29(17):1835-49. doi: 10.1101/gad.269068.115. Epub 2015 Aug 20. PubMed 26294658.
Backbone
  Vector backbone: Unknown
  Vector type: Insect Expression
Growth in bacteria
  Bacterial resistance: Ampicillin, 100 μg/mL
  Growth temperature: 37°C
  Growth strain: DH5alpha
  Copy number: Low Copy
Gene/Insert
  Gene/Insert name: DmMextli-YLLILtoAAAAA
  Species: D. melanogaster (fly)
  Mutation: 4 silent mutations compared to the sequence given by NCBI:NM_164598.
  Entrez Gene: mxt (a.k.a. Dmel_CG2950, BcDNA:GH06479, CG2950, Dmel\CG2950, cg2950)
  Cloning method: Unknown
Terms and licenses: Academic/Nonprofit Terms; Industry Terms: Not Available to Industry
Depositor comments: Plasmids from this collection were made available to the research community and donated after the lab closed. Please note that the sequence provided by the depositing laboratory may be theoretical/predicted or based on Sanger sequencing results. There may be discrepancies between sequencing results obtained by Addgene and the depositor sequence. If an Addgene verified sequence is not available, please contact before placing your order to request that our lab fully sequence the plasmid.
How to cite: pAc5.1B-lambdaN-HA-DmMextli-YLLILtoAAAAA_AB was a gift from Elisa Izaurralde (Addgene plasmid # 148348 ; http://n2t.net/addgene:148348 ; RRID:Addgene_148348)
